>Addgene plasmid #54299 | mEmerald-Vimentin-7 | depositor partial sequence | sequence record 84431 | insert sequence
GACGTCAGATCCGCTAGCGCTACCGGACTCAGATCTCGAGCTCAAGCTTCGAATTCCCATGTCCACCAGG
TCCGTGTCCTCGTCCTCCTACCGCAGGATGTTCGGCGGCCCGGGCACCGCGAGCCGGCCGAGCTCCAGCC
GGAGCTACGTGACTACGTCCACCCGCACCTACAGCCTGGGCAGCGCGCTGCGCCCCAGCACCAGCCGCAG
CCTCTACGCCTCGTCCCCGGGCGGCGTGTATGCCACGCGCTCCTCTGCCGTGCGCCTGCGGAGCAGCGTG
CCCGGGGTGCGGCTCCTGCAGGACTCGGTGGACTTCTCGCTGGCCGACGCCATCAACACCGAGTTCAAGA
ACACCCGCACCAACGAGAAGGTGGAGCTGCAGGAGCTGAATGACCGCTTCGCCAACTACATCGACAAGGT
GCGCTTCCTGGAGCAGCAGAATAAGATCCTGCTGGCCGAGCTCGAGCAGCTCAAGGGCCAAGGCAAGTCG
CGCCTGGGGGACCTCTACGAGGAGGAGATGCGGGAGCTGCGCCGGCAGGTGGACCAGCTAACCAACGACA
AAGCCCGCGTCGAGGTGGAGCGCGACAACCTGGCCGAGGACATCATGCGCCTCCGGGAGAAATTGCAGGA
GGAGATGCTTCAGAGAGAGGAAGCCGAAAACACCCTGCAATCTTTCAGACAGGATGTTGACAATGCGTCT
CTGGCACGTCTTGACCTTGAACGCAAAGTGGAATCTTTGCAAGAAGAGATTGCCTTTTTGAAGAAACTCC
ACGAAGAGGAAATCCAGGAGCTGCAGGCTCAGATTCAGGAACAGCATGTCCAAATCGATGTGGATGTTTC
CAAGCCTGACCTCACGGCTGCCCTGCGTGACGTACGTCAGCAATATGAAAGTGTGGCTGCCAAGAACCTG
CAGGAGGCAGAAGAATGGTACAAATCCAAGTTTGCTGACCTCTCTGAGGCTGCCAACCGGAACAATGACG
CCCTGCGCCAGGCAAAGCAGGAGTCCACTGAGTACCGGAGACAGGTGCAGTCCCTCACCTGTGAAGTGGA
TGCCCTTAAAGGAACCAATGAGTCCCTGGAACGCCAGATGCGTGAAATGGAAGAGAACTTTGCCGTTGAA
GCTGCTAACTACCAAGACACTATTGGCCGCCTGCAGGATGAGATTCAGAATATGAAGGAGGAAATGGCTC
GTCACCTTCGTGAATACCAAGACCTGCTCAATGTTAAGATGGCCCTTGACATTGAGATTGCCACCTACAG
GAAGCTGCTGGAAGGCGAGGAGAGCAGGATTTCTCTGCCTCTTCCAAACTTTTCCTCCCTGAACCTGAGG
GAAACTAATCTGGATTCACTCCCTCTGGTTGATACCCACTCAAAAAGGACACTTCTGATTAAGACGGTTG
AAACTAGAGATGGACAGGTTATCAACGAAACTTCTCAGCATCACGATGACCTTGAAGGGGATCCACCGGT
CGCCACCATGGTGAGCAAGGGCGAGGAGCTGTTCACCGGGGTGGTGCCCATCCTGGTCGAGCTGGACGGC
GACGTAAACGGCCACAAGTTCAGCGTGTCCGGCGAGGGCGAGGGCGATGCCACCTACGGCAAGCTGACCC
TGAAGTTCATCTGCACCACCGGCAAGCTGCCCGTGCCCTGGCCCACCCTCGTGACCACCTTGACCTACGG
CGTGCAGTGCTTCGCCCGCTACCCCGACCACATGAAGCAGCACGACTTCTTCAAGTCCGCCATGCCCGAA
GGCTACGTCCAGGAGCGCACCATCTTCTTCAAGGACGACGGCAACTACAAGACCCGCGCCGAGGTGAAGT
TCGAGGGCGACACCCTGGTGAACCGCATCGAGCTGAAGGGCATCGACTTCAAGGAGGACGGCAACATCCT
GGGGCACAAGCTGGAGTACAACTACAACAGCCACAAGGTCTATATCACCGCCGACAAGCAGAAGAACGGC
ATCAAGGTGAACTTCAAGACCCGCCACAACATCGAGGACGGCAGCGTGCAGCTCGCCGACCACTACCAGC
AGAACACCCCCATCGGCGACGGCCCCGTGCTGCTGCCCGACAACCACTACCTGAGCACCCAGTCCAAGCT
GAGCAAAGACCCCAACGAGAAGCGCGATCACATGGTCCTGCTGGAGTTCGTGACCGCCGCCGGGATCACT
CTCGGCATGGACGAGCTGTACAAGTAAGCGGCCGCGACTCTAGATCATAATCAGCCATACCACATTGAGA
GG
