>Addgene plasmid #54299 | mEmerald-Vimentin-7 | addgene partial sequence | sequence record 89831 | EGFP-N 5'-CGTCGCCGTCCAGCTCGACCAG-3'
CTCGCCCTTGCTCACCATGGTGGCGACCGGTGGATCCCCTTCAAGGTCATCGTGATGCTGAGAAGTTTCG
TTGATAACCTGTCCATCTCTAGTTTCAACCGTCTTAATCAGAAGTGTCCTTTTTGAGTGGGTATCAACCA
GAGGGAGTGAATCCAGATTAGTTTCCCTCAGGTTCAGGGAGGAAAAGTTTGGAAGAGGCAGAGAAATCCT
GCTCTCCTCGCCTTCCAGCAGCTTCCTGTAGGTGGCAATCTCAATGTCAAGGGCCATCTTAACATTGAGC
AGGTCTTGGTATTCACGAAGGTGACGAGCCATTTCCTCCTTCATATTCTGAATCTCATCCTGCAGGCGGC
CAATAGTGTCTTGGTAGTTAGCAGCTTCAACGGCAAAGTTCTCTTCCATTTCACGCATCTGGCGTTCCAG
GGACTCATTGGTTCCTTTAAGGGCATCCACTTCACAGGTGAGGGACTGCACCTGTCTCCGGTACTCAGTG
GACTCCTGCTTTGCCTGGCGCAGGGCGTCATTGTTCCGGTTGGCAGCCTCAGAGAGGTCAGCAAACTTGG
ATTTGTACCATTCTTCTGCCTCCTGCAGGTTCTTGGCAGCCACACTTTCATATTGCTGACGTACGTCACG
CAGGGCAGCCGTGAGGTCAGGCTTGGAAACATCCACATCGATTTGGACATGCTGTTCCTGAATCTGAGCC
TGCAGCTCCTGGATTTCCTCTTCGTGGAGTTTCTTCAAAAAGGCAATCTCTTCTTGCAAAGATTCCACTT
TGCGTTCAAGGTCAAGACGTGCCAGAGACGCATTGTCAACATCCTGTCTGAAAGATTGCAGGGTGTTTTC
GGCTTCCTCTCTCTGAAGCATCTCCTCCTGCAATTTCTCCCGGA
