[The description below was written by a language model from this plasmid's Addgene catalogue record.]
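Description:
mEmerald-Vimentin-7 is a mammalian expression plasmid that produces human vimentin (VIM) fused to the green fluorescent protein mEmerald. It is built on an mEmerald backbone of about 4.75 kb (excluding the insert). The plasmid is propagated at high copy number in E. coli under kanamycin selection, and it carries a neomycin resistance marker so that transfected mammalian cells can be selected with G418 if stable lines are wanted. The record does not list the origin of replication or other backbone elements individually, and no feature table is provided. The use of an SV40 polyA reverse sequencing primer does suggest that an SV40 polyadenylation signal lies downstream of the fusion cassette.

Expression is driven by the CMV promoter, a strong constitutive promoter in most mammalian cell types. The vimentin coding sequence sits upstream of the backbone-encoded fluorescent protein, so mEmerald is attached to the C terminus of vimentin. The "7" in the name may refer to the linker between the two parts, but the record does not explain it, and the cloning method is listed as unknown. mEmerald is a bright monomeric GFP derivative, recorded here with excitation at 487 nm and emission at 509 nm.

Vimentin is a type III intermediate filament protein, so the fusion is expected to incorporate into the intermediate filament network. The stated purpose of the construct is as a localization marker for these filaments, which fits fluorescence microscopy of cytoskeletal organization and dynamics in transfected cells.
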