Addgene plasmid #54299: mEmerald-Vimentin-7
Purpose: Localization: Intermediate Filaments, Excitation: 487, Emission: 509
Depositing lab: Michael Davidson. Depositing organization: Florida State University, Tallahassee.
Backbone
  Vector backbone: mEmerald
  Backbone size w/o insert (bp): 4750
  Vector type: Mammalian Expression
  Selectable markers: Neomycin (select with G418)
Growth in bacteria
  Bacterial resistance: Kanamycin, 50 μg/mL
  Growth temperature: 37°C
  Growth strain: DH5alpha
  Copy number: High Copy
Gene/Insert
  Gene/Insert name: Vimentin (alt name: NM_003380.3)
  Species: H. sapiens (human)
  Entrez Gene: VIM
  Promoter: CMV
  Tag / fusion protein: mEmerald (C terminal on backbone)
  Cloning method: Unknown
  Sequencing primers: 5′ CMV-F; 3′ SV40pA-R
Terms and licenses: Academic/Nonprofit Terms; Industry Terms
Depositor comments: . Excitation = 487; Emission = 509. Localization data: Intermediate Filaments
How to cite: mEmerald-Vimentin-7 was a gift from Michael Davidson (Addgene plasmid # 54299 ; http://n2t.net/addgene:54299 ; RRID:Addgene_54299)
